Addgene plasmid #111111: pCR1165
Purpose: Expresses HELQ_-_84376979.23-P1P2 sgRNA in pCR1068
Depositing lab: Jacob Corn. Depositing organization: University of California, Berkeley. Publication: CRISPR-Cas9 genome editing in human cells occurs via the Fanconi anemia pathway. Richardson CD, Kazane KR, Feng SJ, Zelin E, Bray NL, Schafer AJ, Floor SN, Corn JE. Nat Genet. 2018 Aug;50(8):1132-1139. doi: 10.1038/s41588-018-0174-0. Epub 2018 Jul 27. PubMed 30054595.
Backbone
  Vector backbone: pCR1068
  Vector type: Lentiviral
Growth in bacteria
  Bacterial resistance: Ampicillin, 100 μg/mL
  Growth temperature: 37°C
  Growth strain: NEB Stable
  Copy number: High Copy
Gene/Insert
  Gene/Insert name: HELQ gRNA
  gRNA/shRNA sequence: GGACCCCAAGTTAGCTCTCA
  Species: H. sapiens (human)
  Entrez Gene: HELQ (a.k.a. HEL308)
  Cloning method: Restriction Enzyme; 5′ cloning site Unknown (unknown if destroyed)
Terms and licenses: Academic/Nonprofit Terms; Industry Terms: Not Available to Industry
How to cite: pCR1165 was a gift from Jacob Corn (Addgene plasmid # 111111 ; http://n2t.net/addgene:111111 ; RRID:Addgene_111111)
