[The description below was written by a language model from this plasmid's Addgene catalogue record and pLannotate feature annotations shown in this document.]
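Description:
pCR1165 is a lentiviral single-guide RNA expression plasmid built on the pCR1068 backbone, carrying a guide directed against human HELQ (also known as HEL308). It is propagated in bacteria through a high-copy ColE1/pUC-type origin with ampicillin selection via the β-lactamase gene. A recombination-deficient strain is recorded for growth, as is common for plasmids with repeated LTR sequences.

The transfer cassette has a third-generation-style layout. A CMV enhancer/promoter drives a truncated HIV-1 5' LTR, followed by the Ψ packaging signal with a gag fragment, the Rev response element for Rev-dependent nuclear export of the genomic RNA, and the cPPT/CTS element. A WPRE sits downstream of the payload to enhance transcript expression, followed by a nef fragment and a second truncated LTR.

Between these viral elements, the annotation detects a fragment of the S. pyogenes tracrRNA, which corresponds to the sgRNA scaffold. The promoter driving the guide is not annotated in the feature table or stated in the record, and the 5' cloning site is listed as unknown. An EF-1α promoter then drives a puromycin resistance gene followed by monomeric EGFP, allowing transduced cells to be selected with drug or tracked by fluorescence. The nature of the short linker joining these two reading frames is not annotated. Two loxP sites bracket the guide scaffold and the marker cassette, so Cre recombinase could in principle act on that region.

The "P1P2" style of the guide name and the associated study on Cas9 editing and the Fanconi anemia pathway suggest use in targeted perturbation of HELQ in human cells, although the record itself states only that the plasmid expresses this sgRNA.
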