Features (pLannotate 1.2.2; 23 found; start..end, strand, type, name):
     41..420     +  enhancer       CMV enhancer: human cytomegalovirus immediate early enhancer
    421..620     +  promoter       CMV promoter: human cytomegalovirus (CMV) immediate early promoter
    638..818     +  LTR            5' LTR (truncated): truncated 5' long terminal repeat (LTR) from HIV-1
    865..990     +  misc_feature   HIV-1 Ψ: packaging signal of human immunodeficiency virus type 1
    974..1312    +  CDS            HIV-1 gag (fragment): gag protein from human immunodeficiency virus 1; gag
   1487..1720    +  misc_feature   RRE: The Rev response element (RRE) of HIV-1 allows for Rev-dependent mRNA export from the nucleus to the cytoplasm.
   2097..2197    +  CDS            Rev (fragment): human immunodeficiency virus 1 (HIV-1) Rev protein; rev; enhances nuclear export of unspliced and incompletely spliced viral mRNAs
   2247..2364    +  misc_feature   cPPT/CTS: central polypurine tract and central termination sequence of HIV-1
   2625..2658    +  protein_bind   loxP: Cre-mediated recombination occurs in the 8-bp core sequence (GCATACAT). Cre recombinase
   2806..2873    +  misc_RNA       tracrRNA (fragment): trans-activating CRISPR RNA for the Streptococcus pyogenes CRISPR/Cas9 system
   2946..4117    +  promoter       EF-1α promoter: strong constitutive promoter for human elongation factor EF-1α
   4129..4725    +  CDS            PuroR: puromycin N-acetyltransferase; pac from Streptomyces alboniger; confers resistance to puromycin
   4801..5520    +  CDS            mEGFP: enhanced GFP with monomerizing A206K mutation (Zacharias et al., 2002) mammalian codon-optimized
   5540..5573    +  protein_bind   loxP: Cre-mediated recombination occurs in the 8-bp core sequence (GCATACAT). Cre recombinase
   5606..5629    +  misc_feature   MCS (fragment): pBluescript multiple cloning site
   5629..6217    +  misc_feature   WPRE: woodchuck hepatitis virus posttranscriptional regulatory element
   6218..6237    +  misc_feature   MCS (fragment): pBluescript multiple cloning site
   6239..6739    +  CDS            nef (fragment): NEF_HV1LA - Experimental evidence at protein level: Swiss-Prot protein existence level 1. Extracellular Nef protein targets CD4(+) T-lymphocytes for apoptosis by interacting with CXCR4 surface receptors. From Human immunodeficiency virus type 1 group M subtype B (isolate Lai) (HIV-1).
   6746..6926    +  LTR            5' LTR (truncated): truncated 5' long terminal repeat (LTR) from HIV-1
   6988..7576    -  rep_origin     ori: high-copy-number ColE1/pMB1/pBR322/pUC origin of replication
   7747..8607    -  CDS            AmpR: β-lactamase; bla; confers resistance to ampicillin, carbenicillin, and related antibiotics
   8608..8712    -  promoter       AmpR promoter: bla
   8771..8823    -  misc_feature   bom (fragment): basis of mobility region from pBR322
>Addgene plasmid #111111 | pCR1165 | addgene full sequence | sequence record 211906 | Addgene NGS Result
TTTGCGCTGCTTCGCGATGTACGGGCCAGATATACGCGTTGACATTGATTATTGACTAGTTATTAATAGT
AATCAATTACGGGGTCATTAGTTCATAGCCCATATATGGAGTTCCGCGTTACATAACTTACGGTAAATGG
CCCGCCTGGCTGACCGCCCAACGACCCCCGCCCATTGACGTCAATAATGACGTATGTTCCCATAGTAACG
CCAATAGGGACTTTCCATTGACGTCAATGGGTGGAGTATTTACGGTAAACTGCCCACTTGGCAGTACATC
AAGTGTATCATATGCCAAGTACGCCCCCTATTGACGTCAATGACGGTAAATGGCCCGCCTGGCATTATGC
CCAGTACATGACCTTATGGGACTTTCCTACTTGGCAGTACATCTACGTATTAGTCATCGCTATTACCATG
GTGATGCGGTTTTGGCAGTACATCAATGGGCGTGGATAGCGGTTTGACTCACGGGGATTTCCAAGTCTCC
ACCCCATTGACGTCAATGGGAGTTTGTTTTGGCACCAAAATCAACGGGACTTTCCAAAATGTCGTAACAA
CTCCGCCCCATTGACGCAAATGGGCGGTAGGCGTGTACGGTGGGAGGTCTATATAAGCAGCGCGTTTTGC
CTGTACTGGGTCTCTCTGGTTAGACCAGATCTGAGCCTGGGAGCTCTCTGGCTAACTAGGGAACCCACTG
CTTAAGCCTCAATAAAGCTTGCCTTGAGTGCTTCAAGTAGTGTGTGCCCGTCTGTTGTGTGACTCTGGTA
ACTAGAGATCCCTCAGACCCTTTTAGTCAGTGTGGAAAATCTCTAGCAGTGGCGCCCGAACAGGGACTTG
AAAGCGAAAGGGAAACCAGAGGAGCTCTCTCGACGCAGGACTCGGCTTGCTGAAGCGCGCACGGCAAGAG
GCGAGGGGCGGCGACTGGTGAGTACGCCAAAAATTTTGACTAGCGGAGGCTAGAAGGAGAGAGATGGGTG
CGAGAGCGTCAGTATTAAGCGGGGGAGAATTAGATCGCGATGGGAAAAAATTCGGTTAAGGCCAGGGGGA
AAGAAAAAATATAAATTAAAACATATAGTATGGGCAAGCAGGGAGCTAGAACGATTCGCAGTTAATCCTG
GCCTGTTAGAAACATCAGAAGGCTGTAGACAAATACTGGGACAGCTACAACCATCCCTTCAGACAGGATC
AGAAGAACTTAGATCATTATATAATACAGTAGCAACCCTCTATTGTGTGCATCAAAGGATAGAGATAAAA
GACACCAAGGAAGCTTTAGACAAGATAGAGGAAGAGCAAAACAAAAGTAAGACCACCGCACAGCAAGCGG
CCGGCCGCTGATCTTCAGACCTGGAGGAGGAGATATGAGGGACAATTGGAGAAGTGAATTATATAAATAT
AAAGTAGTAAAAATTGAACCATTAGGAGTAGCACCCACCAAGGCAAAGAGAAGAGTGGTGCAGAGAGAAA
AAAGAGCAGTGGGAATAGGAGCTTTGTTCCTTGGGTTCTTGGGAGCAGCAGGAAGCACTATGGGCGCAGC
GTCAATGACGCTGACGGTACAGGCCAGACAATTATTGTCTGGTATAGTGCAGCAGCAGAACAATTTGCTG
AGGGCTATTGAGGCGCAACAGCATCTGTTGCAACTCACAGTCTGGGGCATCAAGCAGCTCCAGGCAAGAA
TCCTGGCTGTGGAAAGATACCTAAAGGATCAACAGCTCCTGGGGATTTGGGGTTGCTCTGGAAAACTCAT
TTGCACCACTGCTGTGCCTTGGAATGCTAGTTGGAGTAATAAATCTCTGGAACAGATTTGGAATCACACG
ACCTGGATGGAGTGGGACAGAGAAATTAACAATTACACAAGCTTAATACACTCCTTAATTGAAGAATCGC
AAAACCAGCAAGAAAAGAATGAACAAGAATTATTGGAATTAGATAAATGGGCAAGTTTGTGGAATTGGTT
TAACATAACAAATTGGCTGTGGTATATAAAATTATTCATAATGATAGTAGGAGGCTTGGTAGGTTTAAGA
ATAGTTTTTGCTGTACTTTCTATAGTGAATAGAGTTAGGCAGGGATATTCACCATTATCGTTTCAGACCC
ACCTCCCAACCCCGAGGGGACCCGACAGGCCCGAAGGAATAGAAGAAGAAGGTGGAGAGAGAGACAGAGA
CAGATCCATTCGATTAGTGAACGGATCGGCACTGCGTGCGCCAATTCTGCAGACAAATGGCAGTATTCAT
CCACAATTTTAAAAGAAAAGGGGGGATTGGGGGGTACAGTGCAGGGGAAAGAATAGTAGACATAATAGCA
ACAGACATACAAACTAAAGAATTACAAAAACAAATTACAAAAATTCAAAATTTTCGGGTTTATTACAGGG
ACAGCAGAGATCCAGTTTGGTTAGTACCGGGCCCGCCCTGCAGGTCTAGAGATCCGACGCGCCATCTCTA
GGCCCGCGCCGGCCCCCTCGCACGGACTTGTGGGAGAAGCTCGGCTACTCCCCTGCCCCGGTTAATTTGC
ATATAATATTTCCTAGTAACTATAGAGGCTTAATGTGCGATAAAAGACAGATAATCTGTTCTTTTTAATA
CTAGCTACATTTTACATGATAGGCTTGGATTTCTATAACTTCGTATAGCATACATTATACGAAGTTATAA
ACAGCACAAAAGGAAACTCACCCTAACTGTAAAGTAATTGTGTGTTTTGAGACTATAAGTATCCCTTGGA
GAACCACCTTGTTGGGACCCCAAGTTAGCTCTCAGTTTAAGAGCTAGTTAGCTCTCAGTTTAAGAGCTAA
GCTGGAAACAGCATAGCAAGTTTAAATAAGGCTAGTCCGTTATCAACTTGAAAAAGTGGCACCGAGTCGG
TGCTTTTTTTCTCGAGTACTAGGATCCATTAGGCGGCCGCCCTGCAGGGTGGATAACCGTATTACCGCCA
TGCATGTGCCCGTCAGTGGGCAGAGCGCACATCGCCCACAGTCCCCGAGAAGTTGGGGGGAGGGGTCGGC
AATTGAACCGGTGCCTAGAGAAGGTGGCGCGGGGTAAACTGGGAAAGTGATGTCGTGTACTGGCTCCGCC
TTTTTCCCGAGGGTGGGGGAGAACCGTATATAAGTGCAGTAGTCGCCGTGAACGTTCTTTTTCGCAACGG
GTTTGCCGCCAGAACACAGGTAAGTGCCGTGTGTGGTTCCCGCGGGCCTGGCCTCTTTACGGGTTATGGC
CCTTGCGTGCCTTGAATTACTTCCACCTGGCTGCAGTACGTGATTCTTGATCCCGAGCTTCGGGTTGGAA
GTGGGTGGGAGAGTTCGAGGCCTTGCGCTTAAGGAGCCCCTTCGCCTCGTGCTTGAGTTGAGGCCTGGCC
TGGGCGCTGGGGCCGCCGCGTGCGAATCTGGTGGCACCTTCGCGCCTGTCTCGCTGCTTTCGATAAGTCT
CTAGCCATTTAAAATTTTTGATGACCTGCTGCGACGCTTTTTTTCTGGCAAGATAGTCTTGTAAATGCGG
GCCAAGATCTGCACACTGGTATTTCGGTTTTTGGGGCCGCGGGCGGCGACGGGGCCCGTGCGTCCCAGCG
CACATGTTCGGCGAGGCGGGGCCTGCGAGCGCGGCCACCGAGAATCGGACGGGGGTAGTCTCAAGCTGGC
CGGCCTGCTCTGGTGCCTGGCCTCGCGCCGCCGTGTATCGCCCCGCCCTGGGCGGCAAGGCTGGCCCGGT
CGGCACCAGTTGCGTGAGCGGAAAGATGGCCGCTTCCCGGCCCTGCTGCAGGGAGCTCAAAATGGAGGAC
GCGGCGCTCGGGAGAGCGGGCGGGTGAGTCACCCACACAAAGGAAAAGGGCCTTTCCGTCCTCAGCCGTC
GCTTCATGTGACTCCACGGAGTACCGGGCGCCGTCCAGGCACCTCGATTAGTTCTCGCGCTTTTGGAGTA
CGTCGTCTTTAGGTTGGGGGGAGGGGTTTTATGCGATGGAGTTTCCCCACACTGAGTGGGTGGAGACTGA
AGTTAGGCCAGCTTGGCACTTGATGTAATTCTCCTTGGAATTTGCCCTTTTTGAGTTTGGATCTTGGTTC
ATTCTCAAGCCTCAGACAGTGGTTCAAAGTTTTTTTCTTCCATTTCAGGTGTCGTGAGCTAGCCCACCAT
GACCGAGTACAAGCCCACGGTGCGCCTCGCCACCCGCGACGACGTCCCCCGGGCCGTACGCACCCTCGCC
GCCGCGTTCGCCGACTACCCCGCCACGCGCCACACCGTCGACCCGGACCGCCACATCGAGCGGGTCACCG
AGCTGCAAGAACTCTTCCTCACGCGCGTCGGGCTCGACATCGGCAAGGTGTGGGTCGCGGACGACGGCGC
CGCGGTGGCGGTCTGGACCACGCCGGAGAGCGTCGAAGCGGGGGCGGTGTTCGCCGAGATCGGCCCGCGC
ATGGCCGAGTTGAGCGGTTCCCGGCTGGCCGCGCAGCAACAGATGGAAGGCCTCCTGGCGCCGCACCGGC
CCAAGGAGCCCGCGTGGTTCCTGGCCACCGTCGGCGTCTCGCCCGACCACCAGGGCAAGGGTCTGGGCAG
CGCCGTCGTGCTCCCCGGAGTGGAGGCGGCCGAGCGCGCCGGGGTGCCCGCCTTCCTGGAGACCTCCGCG
CCCCGCAACCTCCCCTTCTACGAGCGGCTCGGCTTCACCGTCACCGCCGACGTCGAGGTGCCCGAAGGAC
CGCGCACCTGGTGCATGACCCGCAAGCCCGGTGCCGGATCGGGAGAGGGCAGAGGAAGTCTGCTAACATG
CGGTGACGTCGAGGAGAATCCTGGCCCACCGGTCGCCACCATGGTGAGCAAGGGCGAGGAGCTGTTCACC
GGGGTGGTGCCCATCCTGGTCGAGCTGGACGGCGACGTAAACGGCCACAAGTTCAGCGTGTCCGGCGAGG
GCGAGGGCGATGCCACCTACGGCAAGCTGACCCTGAAGTTCATCTGCACCACCGGCAAGCTGCCGGTGCC
CTGGCCCACCCTCGTGACCACCCTGACCCATGGCGTGCAGTGCTTCAGCCGCTACCCCGACCACATGAAG
CAGCACGACTTCTTCAAGTCCGCCATGCCCGAAGGCTACGTCCAGGAGCGCACCATCTTCTTCAAGGACG
ACGGCAACTACAAGACCCGCGCCGAGGTGAAGTTCGAGGGCGACACCCTGGTGAACCGCATCGAGCTGAA
GGGCATCGACTTCAAGGAGGACGGCAACATCCTGGGGCACAAGCTGGAGTACAACTACAACAGCCACAAC
GTCTATATCATGGCCGACAAGCAGAAGAACGGCATCAAGGTGAACTTCAAGATCCGCCACAACATCGAGG
ACGGCAGCGTGCAGCTCGCCGACCACTACCAGCAGAACACCCCCATCGGCGACGGCCCCGTGCTGCTGCC
CGACAACCACTACCTGAGCACCCAGTCCAAGCTGAGTAAAGACCCCAACGAGAAGCGCGATCACATGGTC
CTGCTGGAGTTCGTGACCGCCGCCGGGATCACTCTCGGCATGGACGAGCTGTACAAGTAAGAATTCGTCG
AGGGACCTAATAACTTCGTATAGCATACATTATACGAAGTTATACATGTTTAAGGGTTCCGGTTCCACTA
GGTACAATTCGATATCAAGCTTATCGATAATCAACCTCTGGATTACAAAATTTGTGAAAGATTGACTGGT
ATTCTTAACTATGTTGCTCCTTTTACGCTATGTGGATACGCTGCTTTAATGCCTTTGTATCATGCTATTG
CTTCCCGTATGGCTTTCATTTTCTCCTCCTTGTATAAATCCTGGTTGCTGTCTCTTTATGAGGAGTTGTG
GCCCGTTGTCAGGCAACGTGGCGTGGTGTGCACTGTGTTTGCTGACGCAACCCCCACTGGTTGGGGCATT
GCCACCACCTGTCAGCTCCTTTCCGGGACTTTCGCTTTCCCCCTCCCTATTGCCACGGCGGAACTCATCG
CCGCCTGCCTTGCCCGCTGCTGGACAGGGGCTCGGCTGTTGGGCACTGACAATTCCGTGGTGTTGTCGGG
GAAATCATCGTCCTTTCCTTGGCTGCTCGCCTGTGTTGCCACCTGGATTCTGCGCGGGACGTCCTTCTGC
TACGTCCCTTCGGCCCTCAATCCAGCGGACCTTCCTTCCCGCGGCCTGCTGCCGGCTCTGCGGCCTCTTC
CGCGTCTTCGCCTTCGCCCTCAGACGAGTCGGATCTCCCTTTGGGCCGCCTCCCCGCATCGATACCGTCG
ACCTCGATCGAGACCTAGAAAAACATGGAGCAATCACAAGTAGCAATACAGCAGCTACCAATGCTGATTG
TGCCTGGCTAGAAGCACAAGAGGAGGAGGAGGTGGGTTTTCCAGTCACACCTCAGGTACCTTTAAGACCA
ATGACTTACAAGGCAGCTGTAGATCTTAGCCACTTTTTAAAAGAAAAGGGGGGACTGGAAGGGCTAATTC
ACTCCCAACGAAGACAAGATATCCTTGATCTGTGGATCTACCACACACAAGGCTACTTCCCTGATTGGCA
GAACTACACACCAGGGCCAGGGATCAGATATCCACTGACCTTTGGATGGTGCTACAAGCTAGTACCAGTT
GAGCAAGAGAAGGTAGAAGAAGCCAATGAAGGAGAGAACACCCGCTTGTTACACCCTGTGAGCCTGCATG
GGATGGATGACCCGGAGAGAGAAGTATTAGAGTGGAGGTTTGACAGCCGCCTAGCATTTCATCACATGGC
CCGAGAGCTGCATCCGGACTGTACTGGGTCTCTCTGGTTAGACCAGATCTGAGCCTGGGAGCTCTCTGGC
TAACTAGGGAACCCACTGCTTAAGCCTCAATAAAGCTTGCCTTGAGTGCTTCAAGTAGTGTGTGCCCGTC
TGTTGTGTGACTCTGGTAACTAGAGATCCCTCAGACCCTTTTAGTCAGTGTGGAAAATCTCTAGCAGCAT
GTGAGCAAAAGGCCAGCAAAAGGCCAGGAACCGTAAAAAGGCCGCGTTGCTGGCGTTTTTCCATAGGCTC
CGCCCCCCTGACGAGCATCACAAAAATCGACGCTCAAGTCAGAGGTGGCGAAACCCGACAGGACTATAAA
GATACCAGGCGTTTCCCCCTGGAAGCTCCCTCGTGCGCTCTCCTGTTCCGACCCTGCCGCTTACCGGATA
CCTGTCCGCCTTTCTCCCTTCGGGAAGCGTGGCGCTTTCTCATAGCTCACGCTGTAGGTATCTCAGTTCG
GTGTAGGTCGTTCGCTCCAAGCTGGGCTGTGTGCACGAACCCCCCGTTCAGCCCGACCGCTGCGCCTTAT
CCGGTAACTATCGTCTTGAGTCCAACCCGGTAAGACACGACTTATCGCCACTGGCAGCAGCCACTGGTAA
CAGGATTAGCAGAGCGAGGTATGTAGGCGGTGCTACAGAGTTCTTGAAGTGGTGGCCTAACTACGGCTAC
ACTAGAAGAACAGTATTTGGTATCTGCGCTCTGCTGAAGCCAGTTACCTTCGGAAAAAGAGTTGGTAGCT
CTTGATCCGGCAAACAAACCACCGCTGGTAGCGGTGGTTTTTTTGTTTGCAAGCAGCAGATTACGCGCAG
AAAAAAAGGATCTCAAGAAGATCCTTTGATCTTTTCTACGGGGTCTGACGCTCAGTGGAACGAAAACTCA
CGTTAAGGGATTTTGGTCATGAGATTATCAAAAAGGATCTTCACCTAGATCCTTTTAAATTAAAAATGAA
GTTTTAAATCAATCTAAAGTATATATGAGTAAACTTGGTCTGACAGTTACCAATGCTTAATCAGTGAGGC
ACCTATCTCAGCGATCTGTCTATTTCGTTCATCCATAGTTGCCTGACTCCCCGTCGTGTAGATAACTACG
ATACGGGAGGGCTTACCATCTGGCCCCAGTGCTGCAATGATACCGCGAGACCCACGCTCACCGGCTCCAG
ATTTATCAGCAATAAACCAGCCAGCCGGAAGGGCCGAGCGCAGAAGTGGTCCTGCAACTTTATCCGCCTC
CATCCAGTCTATTAATTGTTGCCGGGAAGCTAGAGTAAGTAGTTCGCCAGTTAATAGTTTGCGCAACGTT
GTTGCCATTGCTACAGGCATCGTGGTGTCACGCTCGTCGTTTGGTATGGCTTCATTCAGCTCCGGTTCCC
AACGATCAAGGCGAGTTACATGATCCCCCATGTTGTGCAAAAAAGCGGTTAGCTCCTTCGGTCCTCCGAT
CGTTGTCAGAAGTAAGTTGGCCGCAGTGTTATCACTCATGGTTATGGCAGCACTGCATAATTCTCTTACT
GTCATGCCATCCGTAAGATGCTTTTCTGTGACTGGTGAGTACTCAACCAAGTCATTCTGAGAATAGTGTA
TGCGGCGACCGAGTTGCTCTTGCCCGGCGTCAATACGGGATAATACCGCGCCACATAGCAGAACTTTAAA
AGTGCTCATCATTGGAAAACGTTCTTCGGGGCGAAAACTCTCAAGGATCTTACCGCTGTTGAGATCCAGT
TCGATGTAACCCACTCGTGCACCCAACTGATCTTCAGCATCTTTTACTTTCACCAGCGTTTCTGGGTGAG
CAAAAACAGGAAGGCAAAATGCCGCAAAAAAGGGAATAAGGGCGACACGGAAATGTTGAATACTCATACT
CTTCCTTTTTCAATATTATTGAAGCATTTATCAGGGTTATTGTCTCATGAGCGGATACATATTTGAATGT
ATTTAGAAAAATAAACAAATAGGGGTTCCGCGCACATTTCCCCGAAAAGTGCCACCTGACGTCGACGGAT
CGGGAGATCTCCCGATCCCCTATGGTGCACTCTCAGTACAATCTGCTCTGATGCCGCATAGTTAAGCCAG
TATCTGCTCCCTGCTTGTGTGTTGGAGGTCGCTGAGTAGTGCGCGAGCAAAATTTAAGCTACAACAAGGC
AAGGCTTGACCGACAATTGCATGAAGAATCTGCTTAGGGTTAGGCGT
